>Addgene plasmid #182199 | pBac{Mhc-453-GFP,attB,w+} | addgene full sequence | sequence record 357807 | Addgene NGS Result
CGCGCCTCCGGAACATAATGGTGCAGGGCGCTGACTTCCGCGTTTCCAGACTTTACGAAACACGGAAACC
GAAGACCATTCATGTTGTTGCTCAGGTCGCAGACGTTTTGCAGCAGCAGTCGCTTCACGTTCGCTCGCGT
ATCGGTGATTCATTCTGCTAACCAGTAAGGCAACCCCGCCAGCCTAGCCGGGTCCTCAACGACAGGAGCA
CGATCATGCGCACCCGTGGCCAGGGCCGCACATATGCAATGACGTAACAAATACCAACGCCCCGAAAATC
CGTATATATGCAAAGCATTCTGATATATATATATATAAGTGGTATACATATACATATTCGTATCGGATCC
GTGATCTATATTTAGGCGACAACCCACACAATTCACTTGTTGTCTGTTTATAACAAAAACAACAACACAA
GCACCGACCAGGCCTAATTAACTTTGAGGTGTGAGATAAAATCAAAGCCACACATAAATAAATATCCGGT
TACGGTAACGGGAATTTCGAAAGCGCGAAACGGGAAAAATGTTCATATTTGGAAATCGAAATTAAATTTC
GAAATCCTATCCACGCACACACGCGTAGAACTGTTATAGTGTCCGCTATTGCTGCTGCTGTCAAAATGGG
TCAAAAGCATAAAATCCATAAAAGAATCAGACTTCGAAACAAAATTCCAAAAATAGTATGCTTTTCTGAG
AACCATCGATTTCGAACCCTCGACCGCCGGAGTATAAATAGAGGCGCTTCGTCTACGGAGCGACAATTCA
ATTCAAACAAGCAAAGTGAACACGTCGCTAAGCGAAAGCTAAGCAAATAAACAAGCGCAGCTGAACAAGC
TAAACAATCTGCAGTAAAGTGCAAGTTAAAGTGAATCAATTAAAAGTAACCAGCAACCAAGTAAATCAAC
TGCAACTACTGAAATCTGCCAAGAAGTAATTATTGAATACAAGAAGAGAACTCTGAATAGATCTAAAAGG
TAGGTTCAACCACTGATGCCTAGGCACACCGAAACGACTAACCCTAATTCTTATCCTTTACTTCAGGCGG
CCGCGGCTCGAGGGTACCAATCAAACATGTCCAAAGGTGAAGAACTGTTTACCGGAGTAGTCCCGATATT
GGTTGAACTCGACGGCGATGTCAACGGTCATAAATTCAGTGTGTCCGGCGAGGGTGAGGGCGACGCCACA
TACGGTAAGCTGACGTTGAAGTTCATATGCACCACGGGCAAGCTGCCCGTGCCATGGCCGACGTTGGTCA
CGACGCTGACGTATGGTGTCCAGTGTTTCAGCCGTTACCCCGATCATATGAAGCAGCATGACTTTTTCAA
GTCGGCGATGCCGGAGGGATACGTTCAAGAGAGGACCATTTTCTTCAAGGATGACGGCAACTATAAGACG
CGAGCGGAGGTGAAATTTGAAGGCGACACACTCGTTAACCGTATTGAGTTGAAGGGCATTGATTTTAAGG
AGGATGGCAACATTCTGGGCCATAAGTTGGAATACAACTACAACTCGCATAATGTGTATATAATGGCAGA
TAAGCAGAAAAACGGAATAAAGGTTAACTTCAAGATTCGCCACAACATAGAGGACGGTTCCGTGCAACTT
GCAGATCATTACCAACAGAACACACCCATTGGAGATGGCCCAGTTCTCTTGCCAGACAATCACTACCTTT
CCACACAGTCCGCGTTGAGCAAGGACCCCAATGAAAAGCGGGACCACATGGTGTTGCTGGAGTTTGTGAC
CGCAGCTGGTATTACACACGGCATGGATGAGCTCTACAAGTAATCTAGAGGATCTTTGTGAAGGAACCTT
ACTTCTGTGGTGTGACATAATTGGACAAACTACCTACAGAGATTTAAAGCTCTAAGGTAAATATAAAATT
TTTAAGTGTATAATGTGTTAAACTACTGATTCTAATTGTTTGTGTATTTTAGATTCCAACCTATGGAACT
GATGAATGGGAGCAGTGGTGGAATGCCTTTAATGAGGAAAACCTGTTTTGCTCAGAAGAAATGCCATCTA
GTGATGATGAGGCTACTGCTGACTCTCAACATTCTACTCCTCCAAAAAAGAAGAGAAAGGTAGAAGACCC
CAAGGACTTTCCTTCAGAATTGCTAAGTTTTTTGAGTCATGCTGTGTTTAGTAATAGAACTCTTGCTTGC
TTTGCTATTTACACCACAAAGGAAAAAGCTGCACTGCTATACAAGAAAATTATGGAAAAATATTTGATGT
ATAGTGCCTTGACTAGAGATCATAATCAGCCATACCACATTTGTAGAGGTTTTACTTGCTTTAAAAAACC
TCCCACACCTCCCCCTGAACCTGAAACATAAAATGAATGCAATTGTTGTTGTTAACTTGTTTATTGCAGC
TTATAATGGTTACAAATAAAGCAATAGCATCACAAATTTCACAAATAAAGCATTTTTTTCACTGCATTCT
AGTTGTGGTTTGTCCAAACTCATCAATGTATCTTATCATGTCTGGATCGATCTGGCCGGCGATATCTATA
ACAAGAAAATATATATATAATAAGTTATCACGTAAGTAGAACATGAAATAACAATATAATTATCGTATGA
GTTAAATCTTAAAAGTCACGTAAAAGATAATCATGCGTCATTTTGACTCACGCGGTCGTTATAGTTCAAA
ATCAGTGACACTTACCGCATTGACAAGCACGCCTCACGGGAGCTCCAAGCGGCGACTGAGATGTCCTAAA
TGCACAGCGACGGATTCGCGCTATTTAGAAAGAGAGAGCAATATTTCAAGAATGCATGCGTCAATTTTAC
GCAGACTATCTTTCTAGGGGCCGGCCGTTTAAACGAATTCTTGAAGACGAAAGGGCCTCGTGATACGCCT
ATTTTTATAGGTTAATGTCATGATAATAATGGTTTCTTAGACTCAGGTGGCACTTTTCGGGGAAATGTGC
GCGGAACCCCTATTTGTTTATTTTTCTAAATACATTCAAATATGTATCCGCTCATGAGACAATAACCCTG
ATAAATGCTTCAATAATATTGAAAAAGGAAGAGTATGAGTATTCAACATTTCCGTGTCGCCCTTATTCCC
TTTTTTGCGGCATTTTGCCTTCCTGTTTTTGCTCACCCAGAAACGCTGGTGAAAGTAAAAGATGCTGAAG
ATCAGTTGGGTGCACGAGTGGGTTACATCGAACTGGATCTCAACAGCGGTAAGATCCTTGAGAGTTTTCG
CCCCGAAGAACGTTTTCCAATGATGAGCACTTTTAAAGTTCTGCTATGTGGCGCGGTATTATCCCGTATT
GACGCCGGGCAAGAGCAACTCGGTCGCCGCATACACTATTCTCAGAATGACTTGGTTGAGTACTCACCAG
TCACAGAAAAGCATCTTACGGATGGCATGACAGTAAGAGAATTATGCAGTGCTGCCATAACCATGAGTGA
TAACACTGCGGCCAACTTACTTCTGACAACGATCGGAGGACCGAAGGAGCTAACCGCTTTTTTGCACAAC
ATGGGGGATCATGTAACTCGCCTTGATCGTTGGGAACCGGAGCTGAATGAAGCCATACCAAACGACGAGC
GTGACACCACGATGCCTGTAGCAATGGCAACAACGTTGCGCAAACTATTAACTGGCGAACTACTTACTCT
AGCTTCCCGGCAACAATTAATAGACTGGATGGAGGCGGATAAAGTTGCAGGACCACTTCTGCGCTCGGCC
CTTCCGGCTGGCTGGTTTATTGCTGATAAATCTGGAGCCGGTGAGCGTGGGTCTCGCGGTATCATTGCAG
CACTGGGGCCAGATGGTAAGCCCTCCCGTATCGTAGTTATCTACACGACGGGGAGTCAGGCAACTATGGA
TGAACGAAATAGACAGATCGCTGAGATAGGTGCCTCACTGATTAAGCATTGGTAACTGTCAGACCAAGTT
TACTCATATATACTTTAGATTGATTTAAAACTTCATTTTTAATTTAAAAGGATCTAGGTGAAGATCCTTT
TTGATAATCTCATGACCAAAATCCCTTAACGTGAGTTTTCGTTCCACTGAGCGTCAGACCCCGTAGAAAA
GATCAAAGGATCTTCTTGAGATCCTTTTTTTCTGCGCGTAATCTGCTGCTTGCAAACAAAAAAACCACCG
CTACCAGCGGTGGTTTGTTTGCCGGATCAAGAGCTACCAACTCTTTTTCCGAAGGTAACTGGCTTCAGCA
GAGCGCAGATACCAAATACTGTTCTTCTAGTGTAGCCGTAGTTAGGCCACCACTTCAAGAACTCTGTAGC
ACCGCCTACATACCTCGCTCTGCTAATCCTGTTACCAGTGGCTGCTGCCAGTGGCGATAAGTCGTGTCTT
ACCGGGTTGGACTCAAGACGATAGTTACCGGATAAGGCGCAGCGGTCGGGCTGAACGGGGGGTTCGTGCA
CACAGCCCAGCTTGGAGCGAACGACCTACACCGAACTGAGATACCTACAGCGTGAGCTATGAGAAAGCGC
CACGCTTCCCGAAGGGAGAAAGGCGGACAGGTATCCGGTAAGCGGCAGGGTCGGAACAGGAGAGCGCACG
AGGGAGCTTCCAGGGGGAAACGCCTGGTATCTTTATAGTCCTGTCGGGTTTCGCCACCTCTGACTTGAGC
GTCGATTTTTGTGATGCTCGTCAGGGGGGCGGAGCCTATGGAAAAACGCCAGCAACGCGGCCTTTTTACG
GTTCCTGGCCTTTTGCTGGCCTTTTGCTCACATGTTACCGCCCTAGAAAGATAATCATATTGTGACGTAC
GTTAAAGATAATCATGCGTAAAATTGACGCATGTGTTTTATCGGTCTGTATATCGAGGTTTATTTATTAA
TTTGAATAGATATTAAGTTTTATTATATTTACACTTACATACTAATAATAAATTCAACAAACAATTTATT
TATGTTTATTTATTTATTAAAAAAAAACAAAAACTCAAAATTTCTTCTATAAAGTAACAAAACTTTTAAA
CATTCTCTCTTTTACAAAAATAAACTTATTTTGTACTTTAAAAACAGTCATGTTGTATTATAAAATAAGT
AATTAGCTTAACTTATACATAATAGAAACAAATTATACTTATTAGTCAGTCAGAAACAACTTTGGCACAT
ATCAATATTATGCTCTCGACAAATAACTTTTTTGCATTTTTTGCACGATGCATTTGCCTTTCGCCTTATT
TTAGAGGGGCAGTAAGTACAGTAAGTACGTTTTTTCATTACTGGCTCTTCAGTACTGTCATCCGATGTAC
CAGGCACTTCATTTGGCAAAATATTAGAGATATTATCGCGCAAATATCTCTTCAAAGTAGGAGCTTCTAA
ACGCTTACGCATAAACGATGACGTCAGGCTCATGTAAAGGTTTCTCATAAATTTTTTGCGACTTTGAACC
TTTTCTCCCTTGCTACTGACATTATGGCTGTATATAATAAAAGAATTTATGCAGGCAATGTTTATCATTC
CGTACAATAATGCCATAGGCCACCTATTCGTCTTCCTACTGCAGGTCATCACAGAACACATTTGGTCTAG
CGTGTCCACTCCGCCTTTAGTTTGATTATAATACATAACCATTTGCGGTTTACCGGTACTTTCGTTGATA
GAAGCATCCTCATCACAAGATGATAATAAGTATACCATCTTAGCTGGCTTCGGTTTATATGAGACGAGAG
TAAGGGGTCCGTCAAAACAAAACATCGATGTTCCCACTGGCCTGGAGCGACTGTTTTTCAGTACTTCCGG
TATCTCGCGTTTGTTTGATCGCACGGTTCCCACGATGTAGGTCACGGTCTCGAAGCCGCGGTGCGGGTGC
CAGGGCGTGCCCTTGGGCTCCCCGGGCGCGTACTCCACCTCACCCATCTGGTCCATCATGATGAACGGGT
CGAGGTGGCGGTAGTTGATCCCGGCGAACGCGCGGCGCACCGGGAAGCCCTCGCCCTCGAAACCGCTGGG
CGCGGTGGTCACGGTGAGCACGGGACGTGCGACGGCGTCGGCGGGTGCGGATACGCGGGGCAGCGTCAGC
GGGTTCTCGACGGTCACGGCGGGCATGTCGACAAGCCGAACATATGGGCGCGCCTAGTATGTATGTAAGT
TAATAAAACCCATTTTTGCGGAAAGTAGATAAAAAAAACATTTTTTTTTTTTACTGCACTGGATATCATT
GAACTTATCTGATCAGTTTTAAATTTACTTCGATCCAAGGGTATTTGATGTACCAGGTTCTTTCGATTAC
CTCTCACTCAAAATGACATTCCACTCAAAGTCAGCGCTGTTTGCCTCCTTCTCTGTCCACAGAAATATCG
CCGTCTCTTTCGCCGCTGCGTCCGCTATCTCTTTCGCCACCGTTTGTAGCGTTACGTAGCGTCAATGTCC
GCCTTCAGTTGCATTTTGTCAGCGGTTTCGTGACGAAGCTCCAAGCGGTTTACGCCATCAATTAAACACA
AAGTGCTGTGCCAAAACTCCTCTCGCTTCTTATTTTTGTTTGTTTTTTGAGTGATTGGGGTGGTGATTGG
TTTTGGGTGGGTAAGCAGGGGAAAGTGTGAAAAATCCCGGCAATGGGCCAAGAGGATCAGGAGCTATTAA
TTCGCGGAGGCAGCAAACACCCATCTGCCGAGCATCTGAACAATGTGAGTAGTACATGTGCATACATCTT
AAGTTCACTTGATCTATAGGAACTGCGATTGCAACATCAAATTGTCTGCGGCGTGAGAACTGCGACCCAC
AAAAATCCCAAACCGCAATTGCACAAACAAATAGTGACACGAAACAGATTATTCTGGTAGCTGTTCTCGC
TATATAAGACAATTTTTGAGATCATATCATGATCAAGACATCTAAAGGCATTCATTTTCGACTATATTCT
TTTTTACAAAAAATATAACAACCAGATATTTTAAGCTGATCCTAGATGCACAAAAAATAAATAAAAGTAT
AAACCTACTTCGTAGGATACTTCGGGGTACTTTTTGTTCGGGGTTAGATGAGCATAACGCTTGTAGTTGA
TATTTGAGATCCCCTATCATTGCAGGGTGACAGCGGAGCGGCTTCGCAGAGCTGCATTAACCAGGGCTTC
GGGCAGGCCAAAAACTACGGCACGCTCCGGCCACCCAGTCCGCCGGAGGACTCCGGTTCAGGGAGCGGCC
AACTAGCCGAGAACCTCACCTATGCCTGGCACAATATGGACATCTTTGGGGCGGTCAATCAGCCGGGCTC
CGGATGGCGGCAGCTGGTCAACCGGACACGCGGACTATTCTGCAACGAGCGACACATACCGGCGCCCAGG
AAACATTTGCTCAAGAACGGTGAGTTTCTATTCGCAGTCGGCTGATCTGTGTGAAATCTTAATAAAGGGT
CCAATTACCAATTTGAAACTCAGTTTGCGGCGTGGCCTATCCGGGCGAACTTTTGGCCGTGATGGGCAGT
TCCGGTGCCGGAAAGACGACCCTGCTGAATGCCCTTGCCTTTCGATCGCCGCAGGGCATCCAAGTATCGC
CATCCGGGATGCGACTGCTCAATGGCCAACCTGTGGACGCCAAGGAGATGCAGGCCAGGTGCGCCTATGT
CCAGCAGGATGACCTCTTTATCGGCTCCCTAACGGCCAGGGAACACCTGATTTTCCAAGCCATGGTGCGG
ATGCCACGACATCTGACCTATCGGCAGCGAGTGGCCCGCGTGGATCAGGTGATCCAGGAGCTTTCGCTCA
GCAAATGTCAGCACACGATCATCGGTGTGCCCGGCAGGGTGAAAGGTCTGTCCGGCGGAGAAAGGAAGCG
TCTGGCATTCGCCTCCGAGGCTCTAACCGATCCGCCGCTTCTGATCTGCGATGAGCCCACCTCCGGACTG
GACTCCTTTACCGCCCACAGCGTCGTCCAGGTGCTGAAGAAGCTGTCGCAGAAGGGCAAGACCGTCATCC
TGACCATTCATCAGCCGTCTTCCGAGCTGTTTGAGCTCTTTGACAAGATCCTTCTGATGGCCGAGGGCAG
GGTAGCTTTCTTGGGCACTCCCAGCGAAGCCGTCGACTTCTTTTCCTAGTGAGTTCGATGTGTTTATTAA
GGGTATCTAGTATTACATAACATCTCAACTCCTATCCAGCGTGGGTGCCCAGTGTCCTACCAACTACAAT
CCGGCGGACTTTTACGTACAGGTGTTGGCCGTTGTGCCCGGACGGGAGATCGAGTCCCGTGATCGGATCG
CCAAGATATGCGACAATTTTGCCATTAGCAAAGTAGCCCGGGATATGGAGCAGTTGTTGGCCACCAAAAA
TCTGGAGAAGCCACTGGAGCAGCCGGAGAATGGGTACACCTACAAGGCCACCTGGTTCATGCAGTTCCGG
GCGGTCCTGTGGCGATCCTGGCTGTCGGTGCTCAAGGAACCACTCCTCGTAAAAGTGCGACTTATTCAGA
CAACGGTGAGTGGTTCCAGTGGAAACAAATGATATAACGCTTACAATTCTTGGAAACAAATTCGCTAGAT
TTTAGATAGAATTGCCTGATTCCACACCCTTCTTAGTTTTTTTCAATGAGATGTATAGTTTATAGTTTTG
CAGAAGATAAATAAATTTCATTTAACTCGCGAATATTAATGAGATGCGAGTAACATTTTAATTTGCAGAT
GGTTGCCATCTTGATTGGCCTCATCTTTTTGGGCCAACAACTCACGCAAGTGGGTGTGATGAATATCAAC
GGAGCCATCTTCCTCTTCCTGACCAACATGACCTTTCAAAACGTCTTTGCCACGATAAATGTAAGTCATG
TTTAGAATACATTTGCATTTCAATAATTTACTAACTTTCTAATGAATCGATTCGATTTAGGTGTTCACCT
CAGAGCTGCCAGTTTTTATGAGGGAGGCCCGAAGTCGACTTTATCGCTGTGACACATACTTTCTGGGCAA
AACGATTGCCGAATTGCCGCTTTTTCTCACAGTGCCACTGGTCTTCACGGCGATTGCCTATCCGATGATC
GGACTGCGGGCCGGAGTGCTGCACTTCTTCAACTGCCTGGCGCTGGTCACTCTGGTGGCCAATGTGTCAA
CGTCCTTCGGATATCTAATATCCTGCGCCAGCTCCTCGACCTCGATGGCGCTGTCTGTGGGTCCGCCGGT
TATCATACCATTCCTGCTCTTTGGCGGCTTCTTCTTGAACTCGGGCTCGGTGCCAGTATACCTCAAATGG
TTGTCGTACCTCTCATGGTTCCGTTACGCCAACGAGGGTCTGCTGATTAACCAATGGGCGGACGTGGAGC
CGGGCGAAATTAGCTGCACATCGTCGAACACCACGTGCCCCAGTTCGGGCAAGGTCATCCTGGAGACGCT
TAACTTCTCCGCCGCCGATCTGCCGCTGGACTACGTGGGTCTGGCCATTCTCATCGTGAGCTTCCGGGTG
CTCGCATATCTGGCTCTAAGACTTCGGGCCCGACGCAAGGAGTAGCCGACATATATCCGAAATAACTGCT
TGTTTTTTTTTTTTACCATTATTACCATCGTGTTTACTGTTTATTGCCCCCTCAAAAAGCTAATGTAATT
ATATTTGTGCCAATAAAAACAAGATATGACCTATAGAATACAAGTATTTCCCCTTCGAACATCCCCACAA
GTAGACTTTGGATTTGTCTTCTAACCAAAAGACTTACACACCTGCATACCTTACATCAAAAACTCGTTTA
TCGCTACATAAAACACCGGGATATATTTTTTATATACATACTTTTCAAATCGCGCGCCCTCTTCATAATT
CACCTCCACCACACCACGTTTCGTAGTTGCTCTTTCGCTGTCTCCCACCCGCTCTCCGCAACACATTCAC
CTTTTGTTCGACGACCTTGGAGCGACTGTCGTTAGTTCCGCGCGATTCGGTTCGCTCAAATGGTTCCGAG
TGGTTCATTTCGTCTCAATAGAAATTAGTAATAAATATTTGTATGTACAATTTATTTGCTCCAATATATT
TGTATATATTTCCCTCACAGCTATATTTATTCTAATTTAATATTATGACTTTTTAAGGTAATTTTTTGTG
ACCTGTTCGGAGTGATTAGCGTTACAATTTGAACTGAAAGTGACATCCAGTGTTTGTTCCTTGTGTAGAT
GCATCTCAAAAAAATGGTGGGCATAATAGTGTTGTTTATATATATCAAAAATAACAACTATAATAATAAG
AATACATTTAATTTAGAAAATGCTTGGATTTCACTGGAACTAGGG
Features (pLannotate 1.2.2; 15 found; start..end, strand, type, name):
      3..158     +  CDS            YPB1_ECOLX (fragment): Protein predicted: Swiss-Prot protein existence level 4. From Escherichia coli.
    727..965     +  promoter       hsp70 promoter: Drosophila melanogaster hsp70Bb promoter
    980..1046    +  intron         Mhc intron: modified Drosophila myosin heavy chain intron 16 (Pfeiffer et al., 2010)
   1077..1790    +  CDS            GFP (S65T): GFP (S65T) is a basic (constitutively fluorescent) green fluorescent protein published in 1995, derived from Aequorea victoria.
   1801..1875    +  CDS            small t antigen (fragment): SV40 (simian virus 40) small t antigen
   1877..1942    +  intron         small t intron: SV40 (simian virus 40) small t antigen intron
   2072..2092    +  CDS            SV40 NLS: nuclear localization signal of SV40 (simian virus 40) large T antigen
   2099..2233    +  CDS            LT_POVHA (fragment): Protein inferred from homology: Swiss-Prot protein existence level 3. Isoform large T antigen is a key early protein essential for both driving viral replication and inducing cellular transformation. Plays a role in viral genome replication by driving entry of quiescent cells into the cell cycle and by autoregulating the synthesis of viral early mRNA. Displays highly oncogenic activities by corrupting the host cellular checkpoint mechanisms that guard cell division and the transcription, replication, and repair of DNA. Participates in the modulation of cellular gene expression preceeding viral
   2258..2341    +  CDS            large T antigen (fragment): large T antigen from SV40 (simian virus 40)
   2364..2498    +  polyA_signal   SV40 poly(A) signal: SV40 polyadenylation signal
   2940..3044    +  promoter       AmpR promoter: bla
   3045..3905    +  CDS            AmpR: β-lactamase; bla; confers resistance to ampicillin, carbenicillin, and related antibiotics
   4076..4664    +  rep_origin     ori: high-copy-number ColE1/pMB1/pBR322/pUC origin of replication
   5789..5858    +  protein_bind   attB: attB site for the φC31 integrase (Groth et al., 2000) phage φC31 integrase
   6074..10193   +  gene           mini-white: white; This modified version of the white gene lacks part of the first intron.
