[The description below was written by a language model from this plasmid's Addgene catalogue record and pLannotate feature annotations shown in this document.]
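Description:
pBac{Mhc-453-GFP,attB,w+} is a roughly 10.2 kb insect transgenesis plasmid built on a pBR322-type backbone. It is propagated in E. coli at high copy through a ColE1/pMB1-family origin and selected with ampicillin via the bla gene and its native promoter. The name indicates a piggyBac transposon vector, but the automated feature table does not annotate piggyBac terminal repeats, so their positions and the exact extent of the mobilised cassette cannot be read from the record.

The reporter unit expresses green fluorescent protein, catalogued as EGFP and detected by the annotation as a GFP S65T-type coding sequence. According to the stated purpose, expression is driven by a 453 bp enhancer from the Mhc (myosin heavy chain) gene. That enhancer is not itself annotated, though an unannotated stretch lies just upstream of the Drosophila hsp70Bb promoter, which presumably serves as the basal promoter on which the enhancer acts. A modified Mhc intron 16 sits between the promoter and the coding sequence, a common device for boosting expression. The transcript is finished by an SV40 early-region 3' segment containing the small t intron and the SV40 polyadenylation signal; the small t and large T antigen fragments and NLS called in this region are incidental matches within that terminator block rather than expressed proteins.

The plasmid also carries a φC31 attB site and a mini-white gene, which gives a visible eye-colour marker in white-mutant flies. The attB site allows integrase-mediated insertion into attP landing sites. The associated publication concerns transgenic tools for targeted chromosome rearrangements and balancer construction in non-melanogaster Drosophila species, where a fluorescent marker of this kind would help track marked chromosomes.
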