Addgene plasmid #182199: pBac{Mhc-453-GFP,attB,w+}
Purpose: EGFP driven by 453bp enhancer of Mhc gene
Depositing lab: David Stern. Depositing organization: HHMI, Janelia Research Campus. Publication: Transgenic tools for targeted chromosome rearrangements allow construction of balancer chromosomes in non-melanogaster Drosophila species. Stern DL. G3 (Bethesda). 2022 Feb 10. pii: 6526388. doi: 10.1093/g3journal/jkac030. PubMed 35143616.
Backbone
  Vector backbone: pBR322
  Vector type: Insect Expression
Growth in bacteria
  Bacterial resistance: Ampicillin, 100 μg/mL
  Growth temperature: 37°C
  Growth strain: DH5alpha
  Copy number: High Copy
Gene/Insert
  Gene/Insert name: EGFP
  Species: Other
  Cloning method: Gibson Cloning
Terms and licenses: Academic/Nonprofit Terms; Industry Terms: Not Available to Industry
Depositor comments: Please visit https://www.biorxiv.org/content/10.1101/2021.11.18.469106v1.full for bioRxiv preprint.
How to cite: pBac{Mhc-453-GFP,attB,w+} was a gift from David Stern (Addgene plasmid # 182199 ; http://n2t.net/addgene:182199 ; RRID:Addgene_182199)
